>Addgene plasmid #208121 | AiP12141 - pAAV-AiE0371h-minBglobin-SYFP2-WPRE3-BGHpA (Alias: CN2141) | addgene full sequence | sequence record 410475 | Addgene NGS Result
CCTGCAGGCAGCTGCGCGCTCGCTCGCTCACTGAGGCCGCCCGGGCGTCGGGCGACCTTTGGTCGCCCGG
CCTCAGTGAGCGAGCGAGCGCGCAGAGAGGGAGTGGCCAACTCCATCACTAGGGGTTCCTGCGGCCGCAC
GCGTCTCCCTGCTCCCCAACCGCAGCCTGAGGTGTGAGAATTCTAGATAGGGCCACGACAGTGTGAGCAC
ATGAAAGATTACCAGGAAGAGGTTGAAACCTGGCTCCTGGGAGAGAGAGGGGTGTGAGGCCTTGGCAGGA
AGCCCAGTGCTTGGCTGCCCTGGTTTCCTGGGGCCCAGGCATGCGTGGTCACAGTCCACAGCCTAGGGCT
GGGCCAGGAGGACATGCCTGCCAGAGTCCCGAGGGTGAGGGGAAGGAAGGGACAGGAGGCGCTCAGCTGG
GGCAGGGAGAAACCAAGAGCTCGGGCTGGGCATAAAAGTCAGGGCAGAGCCATCTATTGCTTACATTTGC
TTCTGGGATCCAGATCTTTCGAAGCTAGCGCTACCGGTCGCCACCATGGTGAGCAAGGGCGAGGAGCTGT
TCACCGGGGTGGTGCCCATCCTGGTCGAGCTGGACGGCGACGTAAACGGCCACAAGTTCAGCGTGTCCGG
CGAGGGCGAGGGCGATGCCACCTACGGCAAGCTGACCCTGAAGCTGATCTGCACCACCGGCAAGCTGCCC
GTGCCCTGGCCCACCCTCGTGACCACCCTGGGCTACGGCGTGCAGTGCTTCGCCCGCTACCCCGACCACA
TGAAGCAGCACGACTTCTTCAAGTCCGCCATGCCCGAAGGCTACGTCCAGGAGCGCACCATCTTCTTCAA
GGACGACGGCAACTACAAGACCCGCGCCGAGGTGAAGTTCGAGGGCGACACCCTGGTGAACCGCATCGAG
CTGAAGGGCATCGACTTCAAGGAGGACGGCAACATCCTGGGGCACAAGCTGGAGTACAACTACAACAGCC
ACAACGTCTATATCACCGCCGACAAGCAGAAGAACGGCATCAAGGCCAACTTCAAGATCCGCCACAACAT
CGAGGACGGCGGCGTGCAGCTCGCCGACCACTACCAGCAGAACACCCCCATCGGCGACGGCCCCGTGCTG
CTGCCCGACAACCACTACCTGAGCTACCAGTCCAAGCTGAGCAAAGACCCCAACGAGAAGCGCGATCACA
TGGTCCTGCTGGAGTTCGTGACCGCCGCCGGGATCACTCTCGGCATGGACGAGCTGTACAAGTAAGTCGA
CGGCGCGCCGCGGCCGCGAATTCGATATCATAATCAACCTCTGGATTACAAAATTTGTGAAAGATTGACT
GGTATTCTTAACTATGTTGCTCCTTTTACGCTATGTGGATACGCTGCTTTAATGCCTTTGTATCATGCTA
TTGCTTCCCGTATGGCTTTCATTTTCTCCTCCTTGTATAAATCCTGGTTAGTTCTTGCCACGGCGGAACT
CATCGCCGCCTGCCTTGCCCGCTGCTGGACAGGGGCTCGGCTGTTGGGCACTGACAATTCCGTGGCTCGA
GAGATCTTCGACTGTGCCTTCTAGTTGCCAGCCATCTGTTGTTTGCCCCTCCCCCGTGCCTTCCTTGACC
CTGGAAGGTGCCACTCCCACTGTCCTTTCCTAATAAAATGAGGAAATTGCATCGCATTGTCTGAGTAGGT
GTCATTCTATTCTGGGGGGTGGGGTGGGGCAGGACAGCAAGGGGGAGGATTGGGAAGACAATAGCAGGCA
TGAGATCTCACGTGCGGACCGAGCGGCCGCAGGAACCCCTAGTGATGGAGTTGGCCACTCCCTCTCTGCG
CGCTCGCTCGCTCACTGAGGCCGGGCGACCAAAGGTCGCCCGACGCCCGGGCTTTGCCCGGGCGGCCTCA
GTGAGCGAGCGAGCGCGCAGCTGCCTGCAGGGGCGCCTGATGCGGTATTTTCTCCTTACGCATCTGTGCG
GTATTTCACACCGCATA
[95 nt withheld, positions 1978-2072]
T
[46 nt withheld, positions 2074-2119]
C
[141 nt withheld, positions 2121-2261]
CCTTTGACGTTGGAGTCCACGTTCTTT
[37 nt withheld, positions 2289-2325]
ACTCTATCTCGGGCTATTCTTTTGATTTATAAGGGATTTTGCCGATTTCGGTCTATTGGTTAAAAAATGA
GCTGATTTAACAAAAATTTAACGCGAATTTTAACAAAATATTAACGTTTACAATTTTATGGTGCACTCTC
AGTACAATCTGCTCTGATGCCGCATAGTTAAGCCAGCCCCGACACCCGCCAACACCCGCTGACGCGCCCT
GACGGGCTTGTCTGCTCCCGGCATCCGCTTACAGACAAGCTGTGACCGTCTCCGGGAGCTGCATGTGTCA
GAGGTTTTCACCGTCATCACCGAAACGCGCGAGACGAAAGGGCCTCGTGATACGCCTATTTTTATAGGTT
AATGTCATGATAATAATGGTTTCTTAGACGTCAGGTGGCACTTTTCGGGGAAATGTGCGCGGAACCCCTA
TTTGTTTATTTTTCTAAATACATTCAAATATGTATCCGCTCATGAGACAATAACCCTGATAAATGCTTCA
ATAATATTGAAAAAGGAAGAGTATGAGTATTCAACATTTCCGTGTCGCCCTTATTCCCTTTTTTGCGGCA
TTTTGCCTTCCTGTTTTTGCTCACCCAGAAACGCTGGTGAAAGTAAAAGATGCTGAAGATCAGTTGGGTG
CACGAGTGGGTTACATCGAACTGGATCTCAACAGCGGTAAGATCCTTGAGAGTTTTCGCCCCGAAGAACG
TTTTCCAATGATGAGCACTTTTAAAGTTCTGCTATGTGGCGCGGTATTATCCCGTATTGACGCCGGGCAA
GAGCAACTCGGTCGCCGCATACACTATTCTCAGAATGACTTGGTTGAGTACTCACCAGTCACAGAAAAGC
ATCTTACGGATGGCATGACAGTAAGAGAATTATGCAGTGCTGCCATAACCATGAGTGATAACACTGCGGC
CAACTTACTTCTGACAACGATCGGAGGACCGAAGGAGCTAACCGCTTTTTTGCACAACATGGGGGATCAT
GTAACTCGCCTTGATCGTTGGGAACCGGAGCTGAATGAAGCCATACCAAACGACGAGCGTGACACCACGA
TGCCTGTAGCAATGGCAACAACGTTGCGCAAACTATTAACTGGCGAACTACTTACTCTAGCTTCCCGGCA
ACAATTAATAGACTGGATGGAGGCGGATAAAGTTGCAGGACCACTTCTGCGCTCGGCCCTTCCGGCTGGC
TGGTTTATTGCTGATAAATCTGGAGCCGGTGAGCGTGGGTCTCGCGGTATCATTGCAGCACTGGGGCCAG
ATGGTAAGCCCTCCCGTATCGTAGTTATCTACACGACGGGGAGTCAGGCAACTATGGATGAACGAAATAG
ACAGATCGCTGAGATAGGTGCCTCACTGATTAAGCATTGGTAACTGTCAGACCAAGTTTACTCATATATA
CTTTAGATTGATTTAAAACTTCATTTTTAATTTAAAAGGATCTAGGTGAAGATCCTTTTTGATAATCTCA
TGACCAAAATCCCTTAACGTGAGTTTTCGTTCCACTGAGCGTCAGACCCCGTAGAAAAGATCAAAGGATC
TTCTTGAGATCCTTTTTTTCTGCGCGTAATCTGCTGCTTGCAAACAAAAAAACCACCGCTACCAGCGGTG
GTTTGTTTGCCGGATCAAGAGCTACCAACTCTTTTTCCGAAGGTAACTGGCTTCAGCAGAGCGCAGATAC
CAAATACTGTTCTTCTAGTGTAGCCGTAGTTAGGCCACCACTTCAAGAACTCTGTAGCACCGCCTACATA
CCTCGCTCTGCTAATCCTGTTACCAGTGGCTGCTGCCAGTGGCGATAAGTCGTGTCTTACCGGGTTGGAC
TCAAGACGATAGTTACCGGATAAGGCGCAGCGGTCGGGCTGAACGGGGGGTTCGTGCACACAGCCCAGCT
TGGAGCGAACGACCTACACCGAACTGAGATACCTACAGCGTGAGCTATGAGAAAGCGCCACGCTTCCCGA
AGGGAGAAAGGCGGACAGGTATCCGGTAAGCGGCAGGGTCGGAACAGGAGAGCGCACGAGGGAGCTTCCA
GGGGGAAACGCCTGGTATCTTTATAGTCCTGTCGGGTTTCGCCACCTCTGACTTGAGCGTCGATTTTTGT
GATGCTCGTCAGGGGGGCGGAGCCTATGGAAAAACGCCAGCAACGCGGCCTTTTTACGGTTCCTGGCCTT
TTGCTGGCCTTTTGCTCACATGT
Features (pLannotate 1.2.2; 14 found; start..end, strand, type, name):
     12..39      +  repeat_region  AAV2 ITR (fragment): inverted terminal repeat of adeno-associated virus serotype 2 inverted
     68..95      +  repeat_region  AAV2 ITR (fragment): inverted terminal repeat of adeno-associated virus serotype 2 inverted
    536..1252    +  CDS            SYFP2: SYFP2 is a basic (constitutively fluorescent) yellow fluorescent protein published in 2006, derived from Aequorea victoria. It is reported to be a very rapidly-maturing monomer with moderate acid sensitivity.
   1292..1449    +  misc_feature   WPRE (fragment): woodchuck hepatitis virus posttranscriptional regulatory element
   1455..1535    +  misc_feature   WPRE (fragment): woodchuck hepatitis virus posttranscriptional regulatory element
   1552..1663    +  polyA_signal   bGH poly(A) signal: bovine growth hormone polyadenylation signal
   1781..1921    +  repeat_region  AAV2 ITR: inverted terminal repeat of adeno-associated virus serotype 2 inverted
   1926..1977    -  misc_feature   bom (fragment): basis of mobility region from pBR322
   1996..2451    +  rep_origin     f1 ori (sequence partly withheld): f1 bacteriophage origin of replication; arrow indicates direction of (+) strand synthesis
   2452..2501    -  misc_feature   bom (fragment): basis of mobility region from pBR322
   2603..2638    -  CDS            rop (fragment): Rop protein, which maintains plasmids at low copy number; rop
   2733..2837    +  promoter       AmpR promoter: bla
   2838..3698    +  CDS            AmpR: β-lactamase; bla; confers resistance to ampicillin, carbenicillin, and related antibiotics
   3869..4457    +  rep_origin     ori: high-copy-number ColE1/pMB1/pBR322/pUC origin of replication
