[The description below was written by a language model from this plasmid's Addgene catalogue record and pLannotate feature annotations shown in this document.]
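Description:
AiP12141 - pAAV-AiE0371h-minBglobin-SYFP2-WPRE3-BGHpA (alias CN2141) is a recombinant AAV transfer plasmid of about 4.5 kb, built by Gibson assembly on an rAAV backbone for packaging an enhancer-driven fluorescent reporter into AAV particles. In bacteria it is maintained through a high-copy ColE1/pUC-type origin and selected with ampicillin via the bla gene and its promoter. The backbone also carries an f1 phage origin and small remnants of the pBR322 bom and rop regions. It is propagated in a recombination-reduced strain, as is usual for plasmids containing repeat-rich ITRs.

The viral genome is bounded by AAV2 inverted terminal repeats, which provide the signals for replication and encapsidation. The downstream ITR is annotated in full, while the upstream one was detected only as short fragments. Between them, according to the construct name and catalogue fields, the enhancer element AiE0371h sits in front of a minimal beta-globin promoter. Neither part is annotated in the feature table, though an unannotated stretch upstream of the coding sequence is consistent with their position. A minimal promoter has little activity on its own, so expression depends on the enhancer, which is intended to confer astrocyte specificity. The payload is SYFP2, a rapidly maturing monomeric yellow fluorescent protein derived from Aequorea victoria. It is followed by WPRE3, a shortened woodchuck hepatitis virus post-transcriptional element that boosts transcript expression (seen here as two WPRE fragments), and by the bovine growth hormone polyadenylation signal.

The stated purpose is direct, recombinase-independent SYFP2 expression in astrocytes. The plasmid belongs to a collection of enhancer AAVs developed for genetic access to cortical cell types.
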