Addgene plasmid #208121: AiP12141 - pAAV-AiE0371h-minBglobin-SYFP2-WPRE3-BGHpA (Alias: CN2141)
Purpose: Direct-expressing SYFP2 in astrocytes AAV Virus
Depositing lab: Allen Institute for Brain Science & Boaz Levi. Depositing organization: Allen Institute. Publication: A suite of enhancer AAVs and transgenic mouse lines for genetic access to cortical cell types. Ben-Simon Y, Hooper M, Narayan S, Daigle TL, Dwivedi D, Way SW, Oster A, Stafford DA, Mich JK, Taormina MJ, Martinez RA, Opitz-Araya X, Roth JR, Alexander JR, Allen S, Amster A, Arbuckle J, Ayala A, Baker PM, Bakken TE, Barcelli T, Barta S, Bendrick J, Bertagnolli D, Bielstein C, Bishwakarma P, Bowlus J, Boyer G, Brouner K, Casian B, Casper T, Chakka AB, Chakrabarty R, Chance RK, Chavan S, Clark M, Colbert K, Collman F, Daniel S, Departee M, DiValentin P, Donadio N, Dotson N, Egdorf T, Fliss T, Gabitto M, Garcia J, Gary A, Gasperini M, Gloe J, Goldy J, Gore BB, Graybuck L, Greisman N, Haeseleer F, Halterman C, Haradon Z, Hastings SD, Helback O, Ho W, Hockemeyer D, Huang C, Huff S, Hunker A, Johansen N, Jones D, Juneau Z, Kalmbach B, Kannan M, Khem S, Kussick E, Kutsal R, Larsen R, Lee C, Lee AY, Leibly M, Lenz GH, Li S, Liang E, Lusk N, Madigan Z, Malloy J, Malone J, McCue R, Melchor J, Mollenkopf T, Moosman S, Morin E, Newman D, Ng L, Ngo K, Omstead V, Otto S, Oyama A, Pena N, Pham T, Phillips E, Pom CA, Potekhina L, Ransford S, Ray PL, Rette D, Reynoldson C, Rimorin C, Rocha D, Ruiz A, Sanchez REA, Sawyer L, Sedeno-Cortes A, Sevigny JP, Shapovalova N, Shepard N, Shulga L, Sigler AR, Siverts L, Soliman S, Somasundaram S, Staats B, Stewart K, Szelenyi E, Tieu M, Trader C, Tran A, van Velthoven CTJ, Walker M, Wang Y, Weed N, Wirthlin M, Wood T, Wynalda B, Yao Z, Zhou T, Ariza J, Dee N, Reding M, Ronellenfitch K, Mufti S, Sunkin SM, Smith KA, Esposito L, Waters J, Thyagarajan B, Yao S, Lein ES, Zeng H, Levi BP, Ngai J, Ting JT, Tasic B. Cell. 2025 May 16:S0092-8674(25)00513-6. doi: 10.1016/j.cell.2025.05.002. PubMed 40403729.
Backbone
  Vector backbone: rAAV
  Backbone manufacturer: Allen Institute for Brain Science
  Vector type: AAV
Growth in bacteria
  Bacterial resistance: Ampicillin, 100 μg/mL
  Growth temperature: 37°C
  Growth strain: NEB Stable
  Copy number: High Copy
Gene/Insert
  Gene/Insert name: SYFP2
  Species: Synthetic
  Insert size (bp): 720
  Mutation: NA
  Promoter: Beta Globin minimal promoter
  Cloning method: Gibson Cloning
Terms and licenses: Academic/Nonprofit Terms; Industry Terms: Not Available to Industry
Depositor comments: Funded by the Brain Initiative. Please visit https://doi.org/10.1101/2023.09.20.558718 for bioRxiv preprint.
How to cite: AiP12141 - pAAV-AiE0371h-minBglobin-SYFP2-WPRE3-BGHpA (Alias: CN2141) was a gift from Allen Institute for Brain Science & Boaz Levi (Addgene plasmid # 208121 ; http://n2t.net/addgene:208121 ; RRID:Addgene_208121)
